Addgene plasmid #114822: SKM1 nA12_pECIA14
Purpose: Prey vector SKM1 nA12_pECIA14 should be used with bait vector SKM1 nA12_pECIA2.
Depositing lab: Youssef Belkhadir. Depositing organization: Gregor Mendel Institute of Molecular Plant Biology. Publication: An extracellular network of Arabidopsis leucine-rich repeat receptor kinases. Smakowska-Luzan E, Mott GA, Parys K, Stegmann M, Howton TC, Layeghifard M, Neuhold J, Lehner A, Kong J, Grunwald K, Weinberger N, Satbhai SB, Mayer D, Busch W, Madalinski M, Stolt-Bergner P, Provart NJ, Mukhtar MS, Zipfel C, Desveaux D, Guttman DS, Belkhadir Y. Nature. 2018 Jan 18;553(7688):342-346. doi: 10.1038/nature25184. Epub 2018 Jan 10. PubMed 29320478.
Backbone
  Vector backbone: pECIA14
  Backbone manufacturer: Chris Garcia (Addgene plasmid # 47051)
  Vector type: Insect Expression
Growth in bacteria
  Bacterial resistance: Ampicillin, 100 μg/mL
  Growth temperature: 37°C
  Growth strain: DH5alpha
  Copy number: High Copy
Gene/Insert
  Gene/Insert name: AT2G25790
  Species: A. thaliana (mustard weed)
  Entrez Gene: AT2G25790 (a.k.a. AT2G25790, F17H15.18, F17H15_18, SKM1, STERILITY-REGULATING KINASE MEMBER 1)
  Promoter: Metallothionein (Copper-Inducible)
  Cloning method: Ligation Independent Cloning
Terms and licenses: Academic/Nonprofit Terms; Industry Terms: Not Available to Industry
Depositor comments: Plasmid for secreted expression in Drosophila cell culture by induction via CuSO4. Insert is an extracellular domain of indicated LRR-RK, C-terminally tagged with Pentameric rat COMP helix, Alkaline Phosphatase (human, placental), Flag, and hexahistidine tags. Insert Protein Sequence: HANELELLLSFKSSIQDPLKHLSSWSYSSTNDVCLWSGVVCNNISRVVSLDLSGKNMSGQILTAATFRLPFLQTINLSNNNLSGPIPHDIFTTSSPSLRYLNLSNNNFSGSIPRGFLPNLYTLDLSNNMFTGEIYNDIGVFSNLRVLDLGGNVLTGHVPGYLGNLSRLEFLTLASNQLTGGVPVELGKMKNLKWIYLGYNNLSGEIPYQIGGLSSLNHLDLVYNNLSGPIPPSLGDLKKLEYMFLYQNKLSGQIPPSIFSLQNLISLDFSDNSLSGEIPELVAQMQSLEILHLFSNNLTGKIPEGVTSLPRLKVLQLWSNRFSGGIPANLGKHNNLTVLDLSTNNLTGKLPDTLCDSGHLTKLILFSNSLDSQIPPSLGMCQSLERVRLQNNGFSGKLPRGFTKLQLVNFLDLSNNNLQGNINTWDMPQLEMLDLSVNKFFGELPDFSRSKRLKKLDLSRNKISGVVPQGLMTFPEIMDLDLSENEITGVIPRELSSCKNLVNLDLSHNNFTGEIPSSFAEFQVLSDLDLSCNQLSGEIPKNLGNIESLVQVNISHNLLHGSLPFTGAFLAINATAVEGNIDLCSENSASGLRPCKVVRKRS
How to cite: SKM1 nA12_pECIA14 was a gift from Youssef Belkhadir (Addgene plasmid # 114822 ; http://n2t.net/addgene:114822 ; RRID:Addgene_114822)
