[The description below was written by a language model from this plasmid's Addgene catalogue record and pLannotate feature annotations shown in this document.]
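Description:
SKM1 nA12_pECIA14 is an insect-cell expression plasmid built on the pECIA14 backbone and designed for secreted protein production in Drosophila cell culture. It is maintained in E. coli as a high-copy plasmid through a ColE1/pUC-type origin and selected with ampicillin via the β-lactamase gene. The annotated lac promoter/operator, CAP site and fragments of lacZα, lacI, rop and bom appear to be cloning-vector remnants rather than functional parts of the expression unit.

The payload is the extracellular domain of the Arabidopsis thaliana leucine-rich repeat receptor kinase SKM1 (AT2G25790, STERILITY-REGULATING KINASE MEMBER 1), inserted by ligation-independent cloning downstream of the Drosophila metallothionein promoter, so that expression is induced by adding copper sulfate. The ectodomain is fused at its C-terminus to the pentamerising coiled-coil helix of rat COMP, then human placental alkaline phosphatase, a FLAG epitope and a hexahistidine tag. The feature table detects all of these except the His tag, which is stated only in the depositor comments. An SV40 polyadenylation signal lies downstream of the fusion, although it is annotated on the opposite strand. The secretion signal that directs export is not identified in the record.

This is the "prey" format of a paired extracellular interaction assay. Pentamerisation through COMP raises avidity so that weak ectodomain contacts can be detected, and alkaline phosphatase provides an enzymatic readout of binding. It is intended for use alongside the matching bait construct in pECIA2, and it belongs to a collection made to map the interaction network among Arabidopsis LRR receptor kinase extracellular domains.
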