Features (pLannotate 1.2.2; 18 found; start..end, strand, type, name):
     23..449     +  promoter       MT promoter: Drosophila metallothionein promoter
    500..2326    +  CDS            SKM1 (fragment): SKM1_ARATH - Experimental evidence at protein level: Swiss-Prot protein existence level 1. Receptor with a serine/threonine-protein kinase activity (By similarity). Together with SKM2, LRR-rich receptor-like kinase (LRR- RLK) required for male fertility by the perception of CLE43 and CLE45 peptides and the transduction of their promoting action in pollen tubes, especially under relatively high temperature (at 30 degrees Celsius), thus conferring tolerance against high temperature probably through the maintenance of mitochondrial activity (PubMed:23910659). Seems to not be involved in the perce
   2363..2542    +  CDS            Comp (fragment): COMP_RAT - Experimental evidence at protein level: Swiss-Prot protein existence level 1. May play a role in the structural integrity of cartilage via its interaction with other extracellular matrix proteins such as the collagens and fibronectin. Can mediate the interaction of chondrocytes with the cartilage extracellular matrix through interaction with cell surface integrin receptors. Could play a role in the pathogenesis of osteoarthritis. Potent suppressor of apoptosis in both primary chondrocytes and transformed cells. Suppresses apoptosis by blocking the activation of caspase-3 and by indu
   2530..3982    +  CDS            SEAP (fragment): secreted alkaline phosphatase from human placenta The natural enzyme has a C-terminal transmembrane sequence that is replaced by a GPI anchor.
   4019..4048    +  CDS            2xFLAG (fragment): two tandem FLAG® epitope tags
   4154..4288    -  polyA_signal   SV40 poly(A) signal: SV40 polyadenylation signal
   4311..4395    -  CDS            large T antigen (fragment): large T antigen from SV40 (simian virus 40)
   4395..4419    +  misc_feature   MCS (fragment): pUC18/19 multiple cloning site
   4456..4472    -  protein_bind   lac operator: The lac repressor binds to the lac operator to inhibit transcription in E. coli. This inhibition can be relieved by adding lactose or isopropyl-β-D-thiogalactopyranoside (IPTG). lac repressor encoded by lacI
   4480..4510    -  promoter       lac promoter: promoter for the E. coli lac operon
   4525..4546    -  protein_bind   CAP binding site: CAP binding activates transcription in the presence of cAMP. E. coli catabolite activator protein
   4559..4651    -  CDS            lacI (fragment): lac repressor; lacI; The lac repressor binds to the lac operator to inhibit transcription in E. coli. This inhibition can be relieved by adding lactose or isopropyl-β-D-thiogalactopyranoside (IPTG).
   4834..5422    -  rep_origin     ori: high-copy-number ColE1/pMB1/pBR322/pUC origin of replication
   5593..6453    -  CDS            AmpR: β-lactamase; bla; confers resistance to ampicillin, carbenicillin, and related antibiotics
   6454..6558    -  promoter       AmpR promoter: bla
   6653..6688    +  CDS            rop (fragment): Rop protein, which maintains plasmids at low copy number; rop
   6790..6889    +  misc_feature   bom (fragment): basis of mobility region from pBR322
   6895..21      -  CDS            lacZα (fragment) (across the origin): LacZα fragment of β-galactosidase; lacZ fragment
>Addgene plasmid #114822 | SKM1 nA12_pECIA14 | addgene full sequence | sequence record 270518 | Addgene NGS Result
GTAAAACGACGGCCAGTGAATTAATTCGTTGCAGGACAGGATGTGGTGCCCGATGTGACTAGCTCTTTGC
TGCAGGCCGTCCTATCCTCTGGTTCCGATAAGAGACCCAGAACTCCGGCCCCCCACCGCCCACCGCCACC
CCCATACATATGTGGTACGCAAGTAAGAGTGCCTGCGCATGCCCCATGTGCCCCACCAAGAGCTTTGCAT
CCCATACAAGTCCCCAAAGTGGAGAACCGAACCAATTCTTCGCGGGCAGAACAAAAGCTTCTGCACACGT
CTCCACTCGAATTTGGAGCCGGCCGGCGTGTGCAAAAGAGGTGAATCGAACGAAAGACCCGTGTGTAAAG
CCGCGTTTCCAAAATGTATAAAACCGAGAGCATCTGGCCAATGTGCATCAGTTGTGGTCAGCAGCAAAAT
CAAGTGAATCATCTCAGTGCAACTAAAGGGGGGATCCGATCTCAATATGAAGTTATGCATATTACTGGCC
GTCGTGGCCTTTGTTGGCCTCTCGCTCGGGCATGCAAATGAACTCGAGCTTCTCTTATCATTCAAATCCT
CAATTCAAGACCCTCTAAAACACCTCTCCTCTTGGTCTTACTCTTCAACCAATGATGTGTGTCTTTGGAG
TGGCGTCGTTTGCAACAACATCTCTCGTGTTGTCTCTCTCGATCTCTCCGGCAAGAACATGTCCGGTCAA
ATCCTCACCGCCGCTACTTTTCGCCTACCTTTTCTTCAAACTATCAACCTCTCAAACAACAACTTGTCCG
GTCCAATACCTCACGATATCTTTACCACTTCGTCTCCTTCTCTCCGTTACCTCAACTTAAGCAACAACAA
CTTTTCCGGCTCCATCCCTCGAGGCTTTCTTCCGAACCTCTACACGTTAGATCTTTCCAACAACATGTTC
ACCGGTGAAATCTACAACGACATCGGGGTTTTCTCTAACCTTAGAGTCCTTGATCTCGGTGGAAATGTCT
TAACCGGCCATGTACCGGGCTATCTTGGAAACCTCTCAAGATTAGAGTTCTTAACATTGGCTTCAAACCA
GTTAACCGGAGGTGTACCGGTGGAATTAGGGAAGATGAAAAACTTGAAATGGATATACTTGGGATACAAC
AATCTCTCAGGAGAAATCCCTTACCAAATCGGTGGGTTATCCTCTCTTAACCACCTTGATCTCGTCTACA
ACAATCTCTCTGGACCGATACCTCCTTCACTAGGTGACTTGAAGAAGCTTGAGTATATGTTTCTCTATCA
AAACAAGCTCTCCGGTCAGATCCCACCGTCCATCTTCTCCCTCCAAAACCTAATTTCTCTCGACTTTAGC
GATAACTCGCTCTCGGGAGAGATCCCTGAGCTCGTGGCTCAGATGCAAAGCTTGGAGATTCTCCATCTCT
TCTCTAATAACTTAACAGGAAAAATTCCAGAAGGAGTAACTTCTTTGCCACGTCTAAAAGTTCTTCAGCT
TTGGTCAAACAGATTTTCCGGTGGAATTCCGGCAAATCTTGGGAAACATAACAATCTCACTGTTCTTGAT
CTTTCTACCAACAATCTCACCGGAAAACTCCCTGACACTCTTTGTGATTCTGGCCATCTCACTAAGCTCA
TCCTCTTCTCTAACTCTCTAGACAGCCAAATCCCACCGAGTTTGGGCATGTGTCAGAGCTTAGAACGCGT
GAGGCTTCAAAACAATGGCTTTTCAGGCAAGTTACCTCGAGGTTTCACCAAGTTGCAACTCGTTAACTTT
TTGGACTTATCCAACAACAACCTCCAAGGTAACATCAACACATGGGACATGCCACAACTTGAGATGTTAG
ACCTCAGTGTGAACAAATTCTTCGGTGAATTACCGGATTTTTCTAGAAGCAAAAGACTCAAGAAGCTCGA
TTTATCACGGAACAAAATCTCTGGAGTGGTTCCACAAGGGCTCATGACGTTTCCGGAAATAATGGATTTG
GATTTAAGTGAGAACGAAATCACTGGAGTGATCCCAAGGGAGTTGTCTTCTTGCAAAAATCTAGTGAATC
TTGACTTGAGCCACAACAATTTTACCGGAGAGATCCCTTCGAGTTTCGCAGAATTCCAAGTTCTCAGCGA
TCTTGATTTGTCATGCAACCAATTATCAGGCGAGATTCCGAAGAATCTAGGAAACATTGAGTCTCTTGTT
CAAGTCAACATCTCTCATAATCTTCTTCACGGAAGCTTACCTTTCACCGGAGCTTTTCTTGCCATAAACG
CAACAGCAGTTGAGGGTAACATCGATCTTTGTAGCGAAAATTCCGCTAGCGGTTTACGTCCTTGCAAGGT
TGTAAGAAAGAGAAGTCTGGAGGTGCTGTTCCAGGGACCAAGCGGCAATCCCGGCGGCGATCTGGCCCCC
CAGATGCTGCGCGAGCTGCAGGAGACCAATGCCGCCCTGCAGGACGTGCGCGAGCTGCTGCGCCACCGCG
TGAAGGAGATCACCTTCCTGAAGAACACCGTGATGGAGTGCGACGCCTGCGGCATGCAGCCCTCTAGAGG
CTCCGGCTCCATCATCCCAGTTGAGGAGGAGAACCCGGACTTCTGGAACCGCGAGGCAGCCGAGGCCCTG
GGTGCCGCCAAGAAGCTGCAGCCTGCACAGACAGCCGCCAAGAACCTCATCATCTTCCTGGGCGATGGGA
TGGGGGTGTCTACGGTGACAGCTGCCAGGATCCTAAAAGGGCAGAAGAAGGACAAACTGGGGCCTGAGAT
ACCCCTGGCCATGGACCGCTTCCCATATGTGGCTCTGTCCAAGACATACAATGTAGACAAACATGTGCCA
GACAGTGGAGCCACAGCCACGGCCTACCTGTGCGGGGTCAAGGGCAACTTCCAGACCATTGGCTTGAGTG
CAGCCGCCCGCTTTAACCAGTGCAACACGACACGCGGCAACGAGGTCATCTCCGTGATGAATCGGGCCAA
GAAAGCAGGGAAGTCAGTGGGAGTGGTAACCACCACACGAGTGCAGCACGCCTCGCCAGCCGGCACCTAC
GCCCACACGGTGAACCGCAACTGGTACTCGGACGCCGACGTGCCTGCCTCGGCCCGCCAGGAGGGGTGCC
AGGACATCGCTACGCAGCTCATCTCCAACATGGACATTGACGTGATCCTAGGTGGAGGCCGAAAGTACAT
GTTTCGCATGGGAACCCCAGACCCTGAGTACCCAGATGACTACAGCCAAGGTGGGACCAGGCTGGACGGG
AAGAATCTGGTGCAGGAATGGCTGGCGAAGCGCCAGGGTGCCCGGTATGTGTGGAACCGCACTGAGCTCA
TGCAGGCTTCCCTGGACCCGTCTGTGACCCATCTCATGGGTCTCTTTGAGCCTGGAGACATGAAATACGA
GATCCACCGAGACTCCACACTGGACCCCTCCCTGATGGAGATGACAGAGGCTGCCCTGCGCCTGCTGAGC
AGGAACCCCCGCGGCTTCTTCCTCTTCGTGGAGGGTGGTCGCATCGACCATGGTCATCATGAAAGCAGGG
CTTACCGGGCACTGACTGAGACGATCATGTTCGACGACGCCATTGAGAGGGCGGGCCAGCTCACCAGCGA
GGAGGACACGCTGAGCCTCGTCACTGCCGACCACTCCCACGTCTTCTCCTTCGGAGGCTACCCCCTGCGA
GGGAGCTCCATCTTCGGGCTGGCCCCTGGCAAGGCCCGGGACAGGAAGGCCTACACGGTCCTCCTATACG
GAAACGGTCCAGGCTATGTGCTCAAGGACGGCGCCCGGCCGGATGTTACCGAGAGCGAGAGCGGGAGCCC
CGAGTATCGGCAGCAGTCAGCAGTGCCCCTGGACGAAGAGACCCACGCAGGCGAGGACGTGGCGGTGTTC
GCGCGCGGCCCGCAGGCGCACCTGGTTCACGGCGTGCAGGAGCAGACCTTCATAGCGCACGTCATGGCCT
TCGCCGCCTGCCTGGAGCCCTACACCGCCTGCGACCTGGCGCCCCCCGCCGGCACCACCGACGCCGCGCA
CCCGGGTTCTAGAGGAAGCACCTCCGGCGATAACGATTACAAGGATGATGATGATAAGGCCAGCGGCACC
GGTCATCATCACCATCACCATTGAGTTTAAACCCGCTGATCAGCCTCGACTGTGCCTTCTAAGGCCTGAG
CTCGCTGATCAGCCTCGATCGAGGATCCAGACATGATAAGATACATTGATGAGTTTGGACAAACCACAAC
TAGAATGCAGTGAAAAAAATGCTTTATTTGTGAAATTTGTGATGCTATTGCTTTATTTGTAACCATTATA
AGCTGCAATAAACAAGTTAACAACAACAATTGCATTCATTTTATGTTTCAGGTTCAGGGGGAGGTGTGGG
AGGTTTTTTAAAGCAAGTAAAACCTCTACAAATGTGGTATGGCTGATTATGATCAGTCGACCTGCAGGCA
TGCAAGCTTGGCGTAATCATGGTCATAGCTGTTTCCTGTGTGAAATTGTTATCCGCTCACAATTCCACAC
AACATACGAGCCGGAAGCATAAAGTGTAAAGCCTGGGGTGCCTAATGAGTGAGCTAACTCACATTAATTG
CGTTGCGCTCACTGCCCGCTTTCCAGTCGGGAAACCTGTCGTGCCAGCTGCATTAATGAATCGGCCAACG
CGCGGGGAGAGGCGGTTTGCGTATTGGGCGCTCTTCCGCTTCCTCGCTCACTGACTCGCTGCGCTCGGTC
GTTCGGCTGCGGCGAGCGGTATCAGCTCACTCAAAGGCGGTAATACGGTTATCCACAGAATCAGGGGATA
ACGCAGGAAAGAACATGTGAGCAAAAGGCCAGCAAAAGGCCAGGAACCGTAAAAAGGCCGCGTTGCTGGC
GTTTTTCCATAGGCTCCGCCCCCCTGACGAGCATCACAAAAATCGACGCTCAAGTCAGAGGTGGCGAAAC
CCGACAGGACTATAAAGATACCAGGCGTTTCCCCCTGGAAGCTCCCTCGTGCGCTCTCCTGTTCCGACCC
TGCCGCTTACCGGATACCTGTCCGCCTTTCTCCCTTCGGGAAGCGTGGCGCTTTCTCATAGCTCACGCTG
TAGGTATCTCAGTTCGGTGTAGGTCGTTCGCTCCAAGCTGGGCTGTGTGCACGAACCCCCCGTTCAGCCC
GACCGCTGCGCCTTATCCGGTAACTATCGTCTTGAGTCCAACCCGGTAAGACACGACTTATCGCCACTGG
CAGCAGCCACTGGTAACAGGATTAGCAGAGCGAGGTATGTAGGCGGTGCTACAGAGTTCTTGAAGTGGTG
GCCTAACTACGGCTACACTAGAAGAACAGTATTTGGTATCTGCGCTCTGCTGAAGCCAGTTACCTTCGGA
AAAAGAGTTGGTAGCTCTTGATCCGGCAAACAAACCACCGCTGGTAGCGGTGGTTTTTTTGTTTGCAAGC
AGCAGATTACGCGCAGAAAAAAAGGATCTCAAGAAGATCCTTTGATCTTTTCTACGGGGTCTGACGCTCA
GTGGAACGAAAACTCACGTTAAGGGATTTTGGTCATGAGATTATCAAAAAGGATCTTCACCTAGATCCTT
TTAAATTAAAAATGAAGTTTTAAATCAATCTAAAGTATATATGAGTAAACTTGGTCTGACAGTTACCAAT
GCTTAATCAGTGAGGCACCTATCTCAGCGATCTGTCTATTTCGTTCATCCATAGTTGCCTGACTCCCCGT
CGTGTAGATAACTACGATACGGGAGGGCTTACCATCTGGCCCCAGTGCTGCAATGATACCGCGAGACCCA
CGCTCACCGGCTCCAGATTTATCAGCAATAAACCAGCCAGCCGGAAGGGCCGAGCGCAGAAGTGGTCCTG
CAACTTTATCCGCCTCCATCCAGTCTATTAATTGTTGCCGGGAAGCTAGAGTAAGTAGTTCGCCAGTTAA
TAGTTTGCGCAACGTTGTTGCCATTGCTACAGGCATCGTGGTGTCACGCTCGTCGTTTGGTATGGCTTCA
TTCAGCTCCGGTTCCCAACGATCAAGGCGAGTTACATGATCCCCCATGTTGTGCAAAAAAGCGGTTAGCT
CCTTCGGTCCTCCGATCGTTGTCAGAAGTAAGTTGGCCGCAGTGTTATCACTCATGGTTATGGCAGCACT
GCATAATTCTCTTACTGTCATGCCATCCGTAAGATGCTTTTCTGTGACTGGTGAGTACTCAACCAAGTCA
TTCTGAGAATAGTGTATGCGGCGACCGAGTTGCTCTTGCCCGGCGTCAATACGGGATAATACCGCGCCAC
ATAGCAGAACTTTAAAAGTGCTCATCATTGGAAAACGTTCTTCGGGGCGAAAACTCTCAAGGATCTTACC
GCTGTTGAGATCCAGTTCGATGTAACCCACTCGTGCACCCAACTGATCTTCAGCATCTTTTACTTTCACC
AGCGTTTCTGGGTGAGCAAAAACAGGAAGGCAAAATGCCGCAAAAAAGGGAATAAGGGCGACACGGAAAT
GTTGAATACTCATACTCTTCCTTTTTCAATATTATTGAAGCATTTATCAGGGTTATTGTCTCATGAGCGG
ATACATATTTGAATGTATTTAGAAAAATAAACAAATAGGGGTTCCGCGCACATTTCCCCGAAAAGTGCCA
CCTGACGTCTAAGAAACCATTATTATCATGACATTAACCTATAAAAATAGGCGTATCACGAGGCCCTTTC
GTCTCGCGCGTTTCGGTGATGACGGTGAAAACCTCTGACACATGCAGCTCCCGGAGACGGTCACAGCTTG
TCTGTAAGCGGATGCCGGGAGCAGACAAGCCCGTCAGGGCGCGTCAGCGGGTGTTGGCGGGTGTCGGGGC
TGGCTTAACTATGCGGCATCAGAGCAGATTGTACTGAGAGTGCACCATATGCGGTGTGAAATACCGCACA
GATGCGTAAGGAGAAAATACCGCATCAGGCGCCATTCGCCATTCAGGCTGCGCAACTGTTGGGAAGGGCG
ATCGGTGCGGGCCTCTTCGCTATTACGCCAGCTGGCGAAAGGGGGATGTGCTGCAAGGCGATTAAGTTGG
GTAACGCCAGGGTTTTCCCAGTCACGACGTT
